>Addgene plasmid #121160 | mCherry- SEC61B | addgene full sequence | sequence record 234900 | Addgene NGS Result
GACGGATCGGGAGATCTCCCGATCCCCTATGGTGCACTCTCAGTACAATCTGCTCTGATGCCGCATAGTT
AAGCCAGTATCTGCTCCCTGCTTGTGTGTTGGAGGTCGCTGAGTAGTGCGCGAGCAAAATTTAAGCTACA
ACAAGGCAAGGCTTGACCGACAATTGCATGAAGAATCTGCTTAGGGTTAGGCGTTTTGCGCTGCTTCGCG
ATGTACGGGCCAGATATACGCGTTGACATTGATTATTGACTAGTTATTAATAGTAATCAATTACGGGGTC
ATTAGTTCATAGCCCATATATGGAGTTCCGCGTTACATAACTTACGGTAAATGGCCCGCCTGGCTGACCG
CCCAACGACCCCCGCCCATTGACGTCAATAATGACGTATGTTCCCATAGTAACGCCAATAGGGACTTTCC
ATTGACGTCAATGGGTGGAGTATTTACGGTAAACTGCCCACTTGGCAGTACATCAAGTGTATCATATGCC
AAGTACGCCCCCTATTGACGTCAATGACGGTAAATGGCCCGCCTGGCATTATGCCCAGTACATGACCTTA
TGGGACTTTCCTACTTGGCAGTACATCTACGTATTAGTCATCGCTATTACCATGGTGATGCGGTTTTGGC
AGTACATCAATGGGCGTGGATAGCGGTTTGACTCACGGGGATTTCCAAGTCTCCACCCCATTGACGTCAA
TGGGAGTTTGTTTTGGCACCAAAATCAACGGGACTTTCCAAAATGTCGTAACAACTCCGCCCCATTGACG
CAAATGGGCGGTAGGCGTGTACGGTGGGAGGTCTATATAAGCAGAGCTCTCTGGCTAACTAGAGAACCCA
CTGCTTACTGGCTTATCGAAATTAATACGACTCACTATAGGGAGACCCAAGCTGGCTAGCATGGTGAGCA
AGGGCGAGGAGGATAACATGGCCATCATCAAGGAGTTCATGCGCTTCAAGGTGCACATGGAGGGCTCCGT
GAACGGCCACGAGTTCGAGATCGAGGGCGAGGGCGAGGGCCGCCCCTACGAGGGCACCCAGACCGCCAAG
CTGAAGGTGACCAAGGGTGGCCCCCTGCCCTTCGCCTGGGACATCCTGTCCCCTCAGTTCATGTACGGCT
CCAAGGCCTACGTGAAGCACCCCGCCGACATCCCCGACTACTTGAAGCTGTCCTTCCCCGAGGGCTTCAA
GTGGGAGCGCGTGATGAACTTCGAGGACGGCGGCGTGGTGACCGTGACCCAGGACTCCTCCCTGCAGGAC
GGCGAGTTCATCTACAAGGTGAAGCTGCGCGGCACCAACTTCCCCTCCGACGGCCCCGTAATGCAGAAGA
AGACCATGGGCTGGGAGGCCTCCTCCGAGCGGATGTACCCCGAGGACGGCGCCCTGAAGGGCGAGATCAA
GCAGAGGCTGAAGCTGAAGGACGGCGGCCACTACGACGCTGAGGTCAAGACCACCTACAAGGCCAAGAAG
CCCGTGCAGCTGCCCGGCGCCTACAACGTCAACATCAAGTTGGACATCACCTCCCACAACGAGGACTACA
CCATCGTGGAACAGTACGAACGCGCCGAGGGCCGCCACTCCACCGGCGGCATGGACGAGCTGTACAAG
[285 nt withheld, positions 1609-1893]
TAGAAGCTTGGTACCGAGCTCGGATCCACTAGTCCAGTGTGGTGGAATTCTGCAGATATCCAGCACAGTG
GCGGCCGCTCGAGTCTAGAGGGCCCGTTTAAACCCGCTGATCAGCCTCGACTGTGCCTTCTAGTTGCCAG
CCATCTGTTGTTTGCCCCTCCCCCGTGCCTTCCTTGACCCTGGAAGGTGCCACTCCCACTGTCCTTTCCT
AATAAAATGAGGAAATTGCATCGCATTGTCTGAGTAGGTGTCATTCTATTCTGGGGGGTGGGGTGGGGCA
GGACAGCAAGGGGGAGGATTGGGAAGACAATAGCAGGCATGCTGGGGATGCGGTGGGCTCTATGGCTTCT
GAGGCGGAAAGAACCAGCTGGGGCTCTAGGGGGTATCCCC
[124 nt withheld, positions 2284-2407]
C
[91 nt withheld, positions 2409-2499]
A
[49 nt withheld, positions 2501-2549]
CCTTTGACGTTGGAGTCCACGTTCTTT
[37 nt withheld, positions 2577-2613]
ACCCTATCTCGGTCTATTCTTTTGATTTATAAGGGATTTTGCCGATTTCGGCCTATTGGTTAAAAAATGA
GCTGATTTAACAAAAATTTAACGCGAATTAATTCTGTGGAATGTGTGTCAGTTAGGGTGTGGAAAGTCCC
CAGGCTCCCCAGCAGGCAGAAGTATGCAAAGCATGCATCTCAATTAGTCAGCAACCAGGTGTGGAAAGTC
CCCAGGCTCCCCAGCAGGCAGAAGTATGCAAAGCATGCATCTCAATTAGTCAGCAACCATAGTCCCGCCC
CTAACTCCGCCCATCCCGCCCCTAACTCCGCCCAGTTCCGCCCATTCTCCGCCCCATGGCTGACTAATTT
TTTTTATTTATGCAGAGGCCGAGGCCGCCTCTGCCTCTGAGCTATTCCAGAAGTAGTGAGGAGGCTTTTT
TGGAGGCCTAGGCTTTTGCAAAAAGCTCCCAACCATGACCGAGTACAAGCCCACGGTGCGCCTCGCCACC
CGCGACGACGTCCCCAGGGCCGTACGCACCCTCGCCGCCGCGTTCGCCGACTACCCCGCCACGCGCCACA
CCGTCGATCCGGACCGCCACATCGAGCGGGTCACCGAGCTGCAAGAACTCTTCCTCACGCGCGTCGGGCT
CGACATCGGCAAGGTGTGGGTCGCGGACGACGGCGCCGCGGTGGCGGTCTGGACCACGCCGGAGAGCGTC
GAAGCGGGGGCGGTGTTCGCCGAGATCGGCCCGCGCATGGCCGAGTTGAGCGGTTCCCGGCTGGCCGCGC
AGCAACAGATGGAAGGCCTCCTGGCGCCGCACCGGCCCAAGGAGCCCGCGTGGTTCCTGGCCACCGTCGG
CGTCTCGCCCGACCACCAGGGCAAGGGTCTGGGCAGCGCCGTCGTGCTCCCCGGAGTGGAGGCGGCCGAG
CGCGCCGGGGTGCCCGCCTTCCTGGAGACCTCCGCGCCCCGCAACCTCCCCTTCTACGAGCGGCTCGGCT
TCACCGTCACCGCCGACGTCGAGGTGCCCGAAGGACCGCGCACCTGGTGCATGACCCGCAAGCCCGGTGC
CTGAGCGGGACTCTGGGGTTCGAAATGACCGACCAAGCGACGCCCAACCTGCCATCACGAGATTTCGATT
CCACCGCCGCCTTCTATGAAAGGTTGGGCTTCGGAATCGTTTTCCGGGACGCCGGCTGGATGATCCTCCA
GCGCGGGGATCTCATGCTGGAGTTCTTCGCCCACCCCAACTTGTTTATTGCAGCTTATAATGGTTACAAA
TAAAGCAATAGCATCACAAATTTCACAAATAAAGCATTTTTTTCACTGCATTCTAGTTGTGGTTTGTCCA
AACTCATCAATGTATCTTATCATGTCTGTATACCGTCGACCTCTAGCTAGAGCTTGGCGTAATCATGGTC
ATAGCTGTTTCCTGTGTGAAATTGTTATCCGCTCACAATTCCACACAACATACGAGCCGGAAGCATAAAG
TGTAAAGCCTGGGGTGCCTAATGAGTGAGCTAACTCACATTAATTGCGTTGCGCTCACTGCCCGCTTTCC
AGTCGGGAAACCTGTCGTGCCAGCTGCATTAATGAATCGGCCAACGCGCGGGGAGAGGCGGTTTGCGTAT
TGGGCGCTCTTCCGCTTCCTCGCTCACTGACTCGCTGCGCTCGGTCGTTCGGCTGCGGCGAGCGGTATCA
GCTCACTCAAAGGCGGTAATACGGTTATCCACAGAATCAGGGGATAACGCAGGAAAGAACATGTGAGCAA
AAGGCCAGCAAAAGGCCAGGAACCGTAAAAAGGCCGCGTTGCTGGCGTTTTTCCATAGGCTCCGCCCCCC
TGACGAGCATCACAAAAATCGACGCTCAAGTCAGAGGTGGCGAAACCCGACAGGACTATAAAGATACCAG
GCGTTTCCCCCTGGAAGCTCCCTCGTGCGCTCTCCTGTTCCGACCCTGCCGCTTACCGGATACCTGTCCG
CCTTTCTCCCTTCGGGAAGCGTGGCGCTTTCTCATAGCTCACGCTGTAGGTATCTCAGTTCGGTGTAGGT
CGTTCGCTCCAAGCTGGGCTGTGTGCACGAACCCCCCGTTCAGCCCGACCGCTGCGCCTTATCCGGTAAC
TATCGTCTTGAGTCCAACCCGGTAAGACACGACTTATCGCCACTGGCAGCAGCCACTGGTAACAGGATTA
GCAGAGCGAGGTATGTAGGCGGTGCTACAGAGTTCTTGAAGTGGTGGCCTAACTACGGCTACACTAGAAG
AACAGTATTTGGTATCTGCGCTCTGCTGAAGCCAGTTACCTTCGGAAAAAGAGTTGGTAGCTCTTGATCC
GGCAAACAAACCACCGCTGGTAGCGGTGGTTTTTTTGTTTGCAAGCAGCAGATTACGCGCAGAAAAAAAG
GATCTCAAGAAGATCCTTTGATCTTTTCTACGGGGTCTGACGCTCAGTGGAACGAAAACTCACGTTAAGG
GATTTTGGTCATGAGATTATCAAAAAGGATCTTCACCTAGATCCTTTTAAATTAAAAATGAAGTTTTAAA
TCAATCTAAAGTATATATGAGTAAACTTGGTCTGACAGTTACCAATGCTTAATCAGTGAGGCACCTATCT
CAGCGATCTGTCTATTTCGTTCATCCATAGTTGCCTGACTCCCCGTCGTGTAGATAACTACGATACGGGA
GGGCTTACCATCTGGCCCCAGTGCTGCAATGATACCGCGAGACCCACGCTCACCGGCTCCAGATTTATCA
GCAATAAACCAGCCAGCCGGAAGGGCCGAGCGCAGAAGTGGTCCTGCAACTTTATCCGCCTCCATCCAGT
CTATTAATTGTTGCCGGGAAGCTAGAGTAAGTAGTTCGCCAGTTAATAGTTTGCGCAACGTTGTTGCCAT
TGCTACAGGCATCGTGGTGTCACGCTCGTCGTTTGGTATGGCTTCATTCAGCTCCGGTTCCCAACGATCA
AGGCGAGTTACATGATCCCCCATGTTGTGCAAAAAAGCGGTTAGCTCCTTCGGTCCTCCGATCGTTGTCA
GAAGTAAGTTGGCCGCAGTGTTATCACTCATGGTTATGGCAGCACTGCATAATTCTCTTACTGTCATGCC
ATCCGTAAGATGCTTTTCTGTGACTGGTGAGTACTCAACCAAGTCATTCTGAGAATAGTGTATGCGGCGA
CCGAGTTGCTCTTGCCCGGCGTCAATACGGGATAATACCGCGCCACATAGCAGAACTTTAAAAGTGCTCA
TCATTGGAAAACGTTCTTCGGGGCGAAAACTCTCAAGGATCTTACCGCTGTTGAGATCCAGTTCGATGTA
ACCCACTCGTGCACCCAACTGATCTTCAGCATCTTTTACTTTCACCAGCGTTTCTGGGTGAGCAAAAACA
GGAAGGCAAAATGCCGCAAAAAAGGGAATAAGGGCGACACGGAAATGTTGAATACTCATACTCTTCCTTT
TTCAATATTATTGAAGCATTTATCAGGGTTATTGTCTCATGAGCGGATACATATTTGAATGTATTTAGAA
AAATAAACAAATAGGGGTTCCGCGCACATTTCCCCGAAAAGTGCCACCTGACGTC
Features (pLannotate 1.2.2; 21 found; start..end, strand, type, name):
     28..80      -  misc_feature   bom (fragment): basis of mobility region from pBR322
    235..614     +  enhancer       CMV enhancer: human cytomegalovirus immediate early enhancer
    615..818     +  promoter       CMV promoter: human cytomegalovirus (CMV) immediate early promoter
    814..847     +  LTR            5' LTR (truncated) (fragment): truncated 5' long terminal repeat (LTR) from HIV-1
    863..881     +  promoter       T7 promoter: promoter for bacteriophage T7 RNA polymerase
    901..1608    +  CDS            mCherry: mCherry is a basic (constitutively fluorescent) red fluorescent protein published in 2004, derived from Discosoma sp.. It is reported to be a very rapidly-maturing monomer with low acid sensitivity.
   1608..1896    +  CDS            Sec61β (fragment) (sequence partly withheld): human Sec61β subunit of the translocon in the endoplasmic reticulum; SEC61B
   2014..2238    +  polyA_signal   bGH poly(A) signal: bovine growth hormone polyadenylation signal
   2242..2263    +  promoter       SV40 promoter (fragment): SV40 enhancer and early promoter
   2284..2712    +  rep_origin     f1 ori (sequence partly withheld): f1 bacteriophage origin of replication; arrow indicates direction of (+) strand synthesis
   2726..3055    +  promoter       SV40 promoter: SV40 enhancer and early promoter
   3068..3667    +  CDS            PuroR: puromycin N-acetyltransferase; pac from Streptomyces alboniger; confers resistance to puromycin
   3688..3846    +  CDS            ble (fragment): BLE_KLEPN - Experimental evidence at protein level: Swiss-Prot protein existence level 1. Binding protein with a strong affinity to the bleomycin family of antibiotics. Binds to CL990; an antimitotic-antibiotic compound. From Klebsiella pneumoniae.
   3841..3962    +  polyA_signal   SV40 poly(A) signal: SV40 polyadenylation signal
   4035..4051    -  protein_bind   lac operator: The lac repressor binds to the lac operator to inhibit transcription in E. coli. This inhibition can be relieved by adding lactose or isopropyl-β-D-thiogalactopyranoside (IPTG). lac repressor encoded by lacI
   4059..4089    -  promoter       lac promoter: promoter for the E. coli lac operon
   4104..4125    -  protein_bind   CAP binding site: CAP binding activates transcription in the presence of cAMP. E. coli catabolite activator protein
   4138..4230    -  CDS            lacI (fragment): lac repressor; lacI; The lac repressor binds to the lac operator to inhibit transcription in E. coli. This inhibition can be relieved by adding lactose or isopropyl-β-D-thiogalactopyranoside (IPTG).
   4413..5001    -  rep_origin     ori: high-copy-number ColE1/pMB1/pBR322/pUC origin of replication
   5172..6032    -  CDS            AmpR: β-lactamase; bla; confers resistance to ampicillin, carbenicillin, and related antibiotics
   6033..6137    -  promoter       AmpR promoter: bla
