[The description below was written by a language model from this plasmid's Addgene catalogue record and pLannotate feature annotations shown in this document.]
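Description:
mCherry-SEC61B is a mammalian expression plasmid of about 6.2 kb built on a pcDNA3.1 backbone. It produces a red fluorescent fusion of the human translocon subunit Sec61β and serves as a general marker of the endoplasmic reticulum. It is propagated in E. coli through a high-copy ColE1/pUC-type origin and selected with ampicillin via the β-lactamase gene and its own promoter. An f1 phage origin is also present, a standard backbone element that allows single-stranded DNA production. Short annotated fragments of bom, lacI, the lac promoter/operator region, a bleomycin-resistance gene and an HIV-1 LTR-like stretch next to the CMV promoter appear to be backbone remnants or partial annotation matches rather than functional parts.

The expression cassette is driven by the human cytomegalovirus immediate-early enhancer and promoter, followed by a T7 promoter that could support in vitro transcription. The mCherry coding sequence sits directly upstream of and adjoins the SEC61B sequence, so the fluorescent protein is at the N-terminus of the fusion. Sec61β is a tail-anchored protein, and this arrangement leaves its C-terminal membrane anchor free for insertion into the ER membrane. The SEC61B feature is annotated as a fragment, so the record does not establish whether it matches the full reference sequence. Transcripts terminate at the bovine growth hormone polyadenylation signal. A separate cassette with the SV40 enhancer/early promoter, puromycin N-acetyltransferase and the SV40 poly(A) signal allows puromycin selection of transfected mammalian cells. The plasmid is typically transfected into cultured cells to visualise ER morphology or to test colocalisation of other labelled components with the ER by fluorescence microscopy.
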