Addgene plasmid #121160: mCherry- SEC61B
Purpose: Mammalian expression of mCherry tagged SEC61B, used as a general ER marker
Depositing lab: Christine Mayr. Depositing organization: Memorial Sloan-Kettering Cancer Center. Publication: A Membraneless Organelle Associated with the Endoplasmic Reticulum Enables 3'UTR-Mediated Protein-Protein Interactions. Ma W, Mayr C. Cell. 2018 Oct 30. pii: S0092-8674(18)31315-1. doi: 10.1016/j.cell.2018.10.007. PubMed 30449617.
Backbone
  Vector backbone: pcDNA3.1
  Vector type: Mammalian Expression
  Selectable markers: Puromycin
Growth in bacteria
  Bacterial resistance: Ampicillin, 100 μg/mL
  Growth temperature: 37°C
  Growth strain: DH5alpha
  Copy number: Unknown
Gene/Insert
  Gene/Insert name: SEC61B
  Entrez Gene: SEC61B
Terms and licenses: Academic/Nonprofit Terms; Industry Terms: Not Available to Industry
How to cite: mCherry- SEC61B was a gift from Christine Mayr (Addgene plasmid # 121160 ; http://n2t.net/addgene:121160 ; RRID:Addgene_121160)
